>Addgene plasmid #175881 | pDL1 | addgene full sequence | sequence record 375387 | Addgene NGS Result
CTTTCCTGCGTTATCCCCTGATTCTGTGGATAACCGTATTACCGCCTTTGAGTGAGCTGATACCGCTCGC
CGCAGCCGAACGACCGAGCGCAGCGAGTCAGTGAGCGAGGAAGCGGAAGAGCGCCCAATACGCAAACCGC
CTCTCCCCGCGCGTTGGCCGATTCATTAATGCAGCTGGCACGACAGGTTTCCCGACTGGAAAGCGGGCAG
TGAGCGCAACGCAATTAATACGCGTACCGCTAGCCAGGAAGAGTTTGTAGAAACGCAAAAAGGCCATCCG
TCAGGATGGCCTTCTGCTTAGTTTGATGCCTGGCAGTTTATGGCGGGCGTCCTGCCCGCCACCCTCCGGG
CCGTTGCTTCACAACGTTCAAATCCGCTCCCGGCGGATTTGTCCTACTCAGGAGAGCGTTCACCGACAAA
CAACAGATAAAACGAAAGGCCCAGTCTTCCGACTGAGCCTTTCGTTTTATTTGATGCCTGGCAGTTCCCT
ACTCTCGCGTTAACGCTAGCATGGATGTTTTCCCAGTCACGACGTTGTAAAACGACGGCCAGTCTTAAGC
TCGGGCCCCAAATAATGATTTTATTTTGACTGATAGTGACCTGTTCGTTGCAACAAATTGATGAGCAATG
CTTTTTTATAATGCCAACTTTGTACAAAAAAGCAGGCTCCGCGGCCGCCTTGTTTAACTTTAAGAAGGAG
CCCTTCACCATGCGTTCATCTAGCGAATTACAGAAGCTTTCTAGTACGTCAAGTAAGGTAAGATCTAAGG
GAAATGTGTTTTGGAAGTGGTTAGGTTGTTTTCCCCTGCAGCCAAAAAACTTGAGATCTAGAAGTAGGCG
CACAACAGCGTTAGAAGAAGCGTTAGAAGAAGCATTAAAAGAAAGAGAAAAATTAGAGGACACCAGAGAG
TTACAAATAGCATTAATAGAGTCAAAGAAGATAAAAAAAATAAAGCAAGCAGACGAAAGGGATCAAATAA
AGCACGCAGACGAAAGGGAACAAAGAAAGCATTCCAAAGATCATGAGGAAGAAGAAATAGAGTCAAATGA
GAAAGAAGAAAGAAGGCATTCCAAAGATTATGTGATAGAAGAATTAGTGTTAAAGGGGAAAGGTAAAAGA
AAGCAACTGGATGATGATAAAGCCGACGAAAAGGAACAAATAAAGCATTCCAAAGATCATGTGGAAGAAG
AAGTGAATCCTCCTCTTAGCAAATGCAAGGATTGCAAATCTGCAATTGAAGATGGAATATCTATCAATGC
CTACGGTTCTGTTTGGCATCCTCAATGTTTCTGTTGCCTTCGTTGTCGGGAGCCTATTGCTATGAACGAG
ATTTCAGACTTAAGAGGAATGTATCACAAACCTTGCTACAAGGAGCTCCGTCATCCGAATTGCTATGTCT
GCGAAAAAAAGATTCCTCGTACTGCGGAAGGTTTAAAGTACCATGAGCATCCGTTCTGGATGGAAACATA
CTGCCCTTCTCATGATGGTGATGGAACTCCCAAATGTTGTAGCTGTGAAAGATTAGAGCATTGCGGAACA
CAGTATGTAATGCTTGCAGATTTTCGATGGCTATGTCGAGAATGTATGGACAGCGCGATTATGGATTCTG
ATGAATGCCAACCTTTGCACTTTGAAATCCGTGAATTCTTTGAGGGCTTACACATGAAGATTGAGGAAGA
ATTTCCTGTTTATTTGGTGGAGAAAAATGCTCTGAATAAAGCTGAGAAGGAAGAGAAGATTGACAAACAG
GGGGATCAGTGTCTGATGGTAGTCAGAGGTATTTGCCTATCTGAAGAGCAGATTGTCACAAGTGTCTCAC
AAGGAGTAAGGAGGATGTTGAATAAGCAGATACTAGATACGGTTACAGAGTCTCAAAGGGTTGTTCGCAA
GTGCGAGGTCACTGCAATTCTCATCTTATATGGGCTTCCTAGGTTACTCACAGGATATATCTTGGCCCAT
GAGATGATGCATGCTTATCTTAGACTCAATGGTTACAGGAATCTTAACATGGTTCTTGAAGAAGGATTAT
GCCAAGTGTTAGGCTACATGTGGTTGGAGTGTCAGACATACGTTTTTGATACTGCCACAATAGCTTCTTC
TTCTTCTTCTTCCCGCACTCCTCTATCTACAACCACATCAAAGAAAGTTGACCCATCTGATTTTGAGAAG
AGGCTGGTAAATTTCTGCAAGCATCAGATAGAAACAGATGAGTCACCATTCTTCGGTGACGGGTTCAGGA
AAGTTAACAAAATGATGGCCTCAAATAATCACAGCCTTAAGGATACCCTGAAAGAGATCATCAGCATTTC
CAAGACTCCACAATATTCAAAGTTAAAGGGTGGGCGCGCCGACCCAGCTTTCTTGTACAAAGTTGGCATT
ATAAGAAAGCATTGCTTATCAATTTGTTGCAACGAACAGGTCACTATCAGTCAAAATAAAATCATTATTT
GCCATCCAGCTGATATCCCCTATAGTGAGTCGTATTACATGGTCATAGCTGTTTCCTGGCAGCTCTGGCC
CGTGTCTCAAAATCTCTGATGTTACATTGCACAAGATAAAAATATATCATCATGAACAATAAAACTGTCT
GCTTACATAAACAGTAATACAAGGGGTGTTATGAGCCATATTCAACGGGAAACGTCGAGGCCGCGATTAA
ATTCCAACATGGATGCTGATTTATATGGGTATAAATGGGCTCGCGATAATGTCGGGCAATCAGGTGCGAC
AATCTATCGCTTGTATGGGAAGCCCGATGCGCCAGAGTTGTTTCTGAAACATGGCAAAGGTAGCGTTGCC
AATGATGTTACAGATGAGATGGTCAGACTAAACTGGCTGACGGAATTTATGCCTCTTCCGACCATCAAGC
ATTTTATCCGTACTCCTGATGATGCATGGTTACTCACCACTGCGATCCCCGGAAAAACAGCATTCCAGGT
ATTAGAAGAATATCCTGATTCAGGTGAAAATATTGTTGATGCGCTGGCAGTGTTCCTGCGCCGGTTGCAT
TCGATTCCTGTTTGTAATTGTCCTTTTAACAGCGATCGCGTATTTCGTCTCGCTCAGGCGCAATCACGAA
TGAATAACGGTTTGGTTGATGCGAGTGATTTTGATGACGAGCGTAATGGCTGGCCTGTTGAACAAGTCTG
GAAAGAAATGCATAAACTTTTGCCATTCTCACCGGATTCAGTCGTCACTCATGGTGATTTCTCACTTGAT
AACCTTATTTTTGACGAGGGGAAATTAATAGGTTGTATTGATGTTGGACGAGTCGGAATCGCAGACCGAT
ACCAGGATCTTGCCATCCTATGGAACTGCCTCGGTGAGTTTTCTCCTTCATTACAGAAACGGCTTTTTCA
AAAATATGGTATTGATAATCCTGATATGAATAAATTGCAGTTTCATTTGATGCTCGATGAGTTTTTCTAA
TCAGAATTGGTTAATTGGTTGTAACACTGGCAGAGCATTACGCTGACTTGACGGGACGGCGCAAGCTCAT
GACCAAAATCCCTTAACGTGAGTTACGCGTCGTTCCACTGAGCGTCAGACCCCGTAGAAAAGATCAAAGG
ATCTTCTTGAGATCCTTTTTTTCTGCGCGTAATCTGCTGCTTGCAAACAAAAAAACCACCGCTACCAGCG
GTGGTTTGTTTGCCGGATCAAGAGCTACCAACTCTTTTTCCGAAGGTAACTGGCTTCAGCAGAGCGCAGA
TACCAAATACTGTTCTTCTAGTGTAGCCGTAGTTAGGCCACCACTTCAAGAACTCTGTAGCACCGCCTAC
ATACCTCGCTCTGCTAATCCTGTTACCAGTGGCTGCTGCCAGTGGCGATAAGTCGTGTCTTACCGGGTTG
GACTCAAGACGATAGTTACCGGATAAGGCGCAGCGGTCGGGCTGAACGGGGGGTTCGTGCACACAGCCCA
GCTTGGAGCGAACGACCTACACCGAACTGAGATACCTACAGCGTGAGCTATGAGAAAGCGCCACGCTTCC
CGAAGGGAGAAAGGCGGACAGGTATCCGGTAAGCGGCAGGGTCGGAACAGGAGAGCGCACGAGGGAGCTT
CCAGGGGGAAACGCCTGGTATCTTTATAGTCCTGTCGGGTTTCGCCACCTCTGACTTGAGCGTCGATTTT
TGTGATGCTCGTCAGGGGGGCGGAGCCTATGGAAAAACGCCAGCAACGCGGCCTTTTTACGGTTCCTGGC
CTTTTGCTGGCCTTTTGCTCACATGTT
Features (pLannotate 1.2.2; 11 found; start..end, strand, type, name):
    121..213     +  CDS            lacI (fragment): lac repressor; lacI; The lac repressor binds to the lac operator to inhibit transcription in E. coli. This inhibition can be relieved by adding lactose or isopropyl-β-D-thiogalactopyranoside (IPTG).
    268..295     -  terminator     rrnB T2 terminator: transcription terminator T2 from the E. coli rrnB gene
    427..470     +  terminator     rrnB T1 terminator: Escherichia coli rrnB; transcription terminator T1 from the E. coli rrnB gene
    517..553     -  CDS            lacZα (fragment): LacZα fragment of β-galactosidase; lacZ fragment
    569..668     +  protein_bind   attL1: mutant version of attL; recombination site for the Gateway® LR reaction LR Clonase™
    680..700     +  RBS            RBS: efficient ribosome binding site from bacteriophage T7 gene 10 (Olins and Rangwala, 1989)
    713..2335    +  CDS            DAR4 (fragment): DAR4_ARATH - Also known as CHS3 From Arabidopsis thaliana (Mouse-ear cress).
   2352..2451    -  protein_bind   attL2: mutant version of attL; recombination site for the Gateway® LR reaction LR Clonase™
   2469..2487    -  promoter       T7 promoter: promoter for bacteriophage T7 RNA polymerase
   2621..3430    +  CDS            KanR: aminoglycoside phosphotransferase; aph(3')-Ia; confers resistance to kanamycin in bacteria or G418 (Geneticin®) in eukaryotes
   3577..4165    +  rep_origin     ori: high-copy-number ColE1/pMB1/pBR322/pUC origin of replication
