[The description below was written by a language model from this plasmid's Addgene catalogue record and pLannotate feature annotations shown in this document.]
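Description:
pDL1 is a Gateway entry clone built by TOPO cloning into the pENTR-SD-TOPO backbone, about 4.2 kb in total. It is maintained in E. coli from a high-copy ColE1/pUC-type origin and selected with kanamycin through an aph(3')-Ia resistance gene. As is typical of this entry backbone, rrnB T1 and T2 transcription terminators lie upstream of the cloning region, where they limit read-through from vector sequences into the insert. Short annotated lacI and lacZα fragments appear to be backbone remnants with no functional role.

The payload, catalogued as "ID#1" from Arabidopsis thaliana, sits between attL1 and attL2. The feature annotation identifies it as a roughly 1.6 kb fragment of DAR4 (also known as CHS3), rather than the full coding sequence. The "ID" name and the associated publication title suggest that it represents an integrated domain of a plant NLR immune receptor, although the record does not define the exact boundaries or domain content. A bacteriophage T7 gene 10 ribosome binding site precedes the insert inside the att-flanked region, a hallmark of the SD version of the backbone, and would be carried along to support translation in bacterial destination vectors. A T7 promoter lies outside attL2 on the opposite strand, pointing back toward the insert. No plant or other eukaryotic promoter is present, so the plasmid is not itself an expression construct.

Its stated purpose is to act as the donor in Gateway LR reactions, moving the DAR4/CHS3 fragment into destination vectors of choice. It belongs to a toolkit of NLR integrated domains intended for identifying host targets of plant pathogen effectors.
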