Addgene plasmid #175881: pDL1
Purpose: pENTRY for Gateway LR reaction
Depositing lab: Nemo Peeters. Depositing organization: CNRS UMR 2594, INRA UMR 0441, Laboratoire des Interactions Plantes Micro-organismes (LIPM). Publication: An NLR integrated domain toolkit to identify plant pathogen effector targets. Landry D, Mila I, Sabbagh CRR, Zaffuto M, Pouzet C, Tremousaygue D, Dabos P, Deslandes L, Peeters N. Plant J. 2023 Sep;115(5):1443-1457. doi: 10.1111/tpj.16331. Epub 2023 Jul 24. PubMed 37248633.
Backbone
  Vector backbone: pENTR-SD-TOPO
  Vector type: pENTRY clone
Growth in bacteria
  Bacterial resistance: Kanamycin, 50 μg/mL
  Growth temperature: 37°C
  Growth strain: DH5alpha
  Copy number: High Copy
Gene/Insert
  Gene/Insert name: ID#1
  Species: A. thaliana (mustard weed)
  Cloning method: TOPO Cloning
  Sequencing primers: 5′ n/a
Terms and licenses: Academic/Nonprofit Terms; Industry Terms: Not Available to Industry
Depositor comments: Peeters lab uses Mach1 cells for transformation. Please visit https://www.biorxiv.org/content/10.1101/2021.08.23.457316v2 for bioRxiv preprint.
How to cite: pDL1 was a gift from Nemo Peeters (Addgene plasmid # 175881 ; http://n2t.net/addgene:175881 ; RRID:Addgene_175881)
